Addgene plasmid #192481: pAAV-U6-DR30(SapI)-EFS-CasRx-T2A-mCherry-pA
Purpose: To express CasRX and a gRNA
Depositing lab: Jonathan Ploski. Depositing organization: Pennsylvania State University, College of Medicine. Publication: Adeno-associated viral vector resource for the RNA-targeting Cas13d: A comparison of high-fidelity variants, DjCas13d and hfCas13d. Back F, Sandoval A, Vu LM, Hong VM, Bhaskara A, Rodriguez SR, O'Brien JT, Kolber BJ, Kroener S, Ploski JE. Mol Ther Methods Clin Dev. 2025 Aug 20;33(4):101565. doi: 10.1016/j.omtm.2025.101565. eCollection 2025 Dec 11. PubMed 41020266.
Backbone
  Vector backbone: pAAV
  Vector type: AAV
Growth in bacteria
  Bacterial resistance: Ampicillin, 100 μg/mL
  Growth temperature: 37°C
  Growth strain: NEB Stable
  Copy number: High Copy
Gene/Insert
  Gene/Insert name: CasRx (alt name: RfxCas13d)
  gRNA/shRNA sequence: Unspecified
  Species: R. flavefaciens
  Mutation: No
  Promoter: U6/EFS
  Cloning method: Restriction Enzyme; 5′ cloning site Unknown (unknown if destroyed)
Terms and licenses: Academic/Nonprofit Terms; Industry Terms: Not Available to Industry
How to cite: pAAV-U6-DR30(SapI)-EFS-CasRx-T2A-mCherry-pA was a gift from Jonathan Ploski (Addgene plasmid # 192481 ; http://n2t.net/addgene:192481 ; RRID:Addgene_192481)
