[The description below was written by a language model from this plasmid's Addgene catalogue record and pLannotate feature annotations shown in this document.]
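Description:
pAAV-U6-DR30(SapI)-EFS-CasRx-T2A-mCherry-pA is an all-in-one adeno-associated virus transfer plasmid (about 7.3 kb) built on a pAAV backbone to deliver the RNA-targeting CRISPR effector CasRx (RfxCas13d, from Ruminococcus flavefaciens) together with a guide RNA. It is propagated in E. coli through a high-copy ColE1/pUC-type origin and selected with ampicillin via the β-lactamase gene. An f1 phage origin is also present in the backbone. The expression cassettes lie between AAV2 inverted terminal repeats, which direct replication and packaging of the intervening DNA into AAV particles. The annotation detects the right ITR in full but only short fragments of the left one, which may reflect sequencing or annotation difficulty with these repeats rather than a real truncation.

Two transcription units sit between the ITRs. A human U6 RNA polymerase III promoter drives the guide scaffold, consisting of the 30-base processed RfxCas13d direct repeat. The name indicates that SapI sites follow it for inserting a spacer, and the record lists no spacer sequence, so this appears to be the empty guide-cloning vector. A short hit to the CYC1 terminator in this region is probably an incidental match. Downstream, the compact EF-1α core (EFS) promoter drives unmutated CasRx, followed by a sequence annotated as a fragment of 3xHA (probably an HA epitope tag) and then mCherry. According to the name, the two are linked by a T2A self-cleaving peptide, so the fluorescent reporter is produced as a separate protein that marks transduced cells. A short synthetic polyadenylation signal ends the transcript, and these small regulatory elements help keep the genome within AAV packaging capacity. The construct is intended for programmable RNA knockdown in mammalian cells or tissue by transfection or AAV delivery.
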