Features (pLannotate 1.2.2; 18 found; start..end, strand, type, name):
     32..59      +  repeat_region  AAV2 ITR (fragment): inverted terminal repeat of adeno-associated virus serotype 2 inverted
     88..115     +  repeat_region  AAV2 ITR (fragment): inverted terminal repeat of adeno-associated virus serotype 2 inverted
    169..409     +  promoter       U6 promoter: RNA polymerase III promoter for human U6 snRNA
    419..448     +  misc_RNA       RfxCas13d DR30: 5' processed 30-base direct repeat for an RfxCas13d gRNA (Konermann et al., 2018)
    463..480     +  terminator     CYC1 terminator (fragment): S. cerevisiae CYC1; transcription terminator for CYC1
    519..730     +  promoter       EF-1α core promoter: core promoter for human elongation factor EF-1α
    793..3690    +  CDS            RfxCas13d: RNA-targeting Type VI CRISPR protein from Ruminococcus flavefaciens strain XPD3002 (Konermann et al., 2018)
   3730..3756    +  CDS            3xHA (fragment): three tandem HA epitope tags
   3826..4532    +  CDS            mCherry (fragment): monomeric derivative of DsRed fluorescent protein (Shaner et al., 2004) mammalian codon-optimized
   4540..4588    +  polyA_signal   poly(A) signal: synthetic polyadenylation signal
   4596..4736    +  repeat_region  AAV2 ITR: inverted terminal repeat of adeno-associated virus serotype 2 inverted
   4741..4792    -  misc_feature   bom (fragment): basis of mobility region from pBR322
   4811..5266    +  rep_origin     f1 ori (sequence partly withheld): f1 bacteriophage origin of replication; arrow indicates direction of (+) strand synthesis
   5267..5316    -  misc_feature   bom (fragment): basis of mobility region from pBR322
   5418..5453    -  CDS            rop (fragment): Rop protein, which maintains plasmids at low copy number; rop
   5548..5652    +  promoter       AmpR promoter: bla
   5653..6513    +  CDS            AmpR: β-lactamase; bla; confers resistance to ampicillin, carbenicillin, and related antibiotics
   6684..7272    +  rep_origin     ori: high-copy-number ColE1/pMB1/pBR322/pUC origin of replication
>Addgene plasmid #192481 | pAAV-U6-DR30(SapI)-EFS-CasRx-T2A-mCherry-pA | addgene full sequence | sequence record 380339 | Addgene NGS Result
CTGGCCTTTTGCTCACATGTCCTGCAGGCAGCTGCGCGCTCGCTCGCTCACTGAGGCCGCCCGGGCGTCG
GGCGACCTTTGGTCGCCCGGCCTCAGTGAGCGAGCGAGCGCGCAGAGAGGGAGTGGCCAACTCCATCACT
AGGGGTTCCTGCGGCCTCTAGAGCTAGCGAGGGCCTATTTCCCATGATTCCTTCATATTTGCATATACGA
TACAAGGCTGTTAGAGAGATAATTGGAATTAATTTGACTGTAAACACAAAGATATTAGTACAAAATACGT
GACGTAGAAAGTAATAATTTCTTGGGTAGTTTGCAGTTTTAAAATTATGTTTTAAAATGGACTATCATAT
GCTTACCGTAACTTGAAAGTATTTCGATTTCTTGGCTTTATATATCTTGTGGAAAGGACGAAACACCGAA
CCCCTACCAACTGGTCGGGGTTTGAAACGGAAGAGCGAGCTCTTCTTTTTTTTCTGTACAACGCGTCCTA
GAGTCGAGTGGCTCCGGTGCCCGTCAGTGGGCAGAGCGCACATCGCCCACAGTCCCCGAGAAGTTGGGGG
GAGGGGTCGGCAATTGAACGGGTGCCTAGAGAAGGTGGCGCGGGGTAAACTGGGAAAGTGATGTCGTGTA
CTGGCTCCGCCTTTTTCCCGAGGGTGGGGGAGAACCGTATATAAGTGCAGTAGTCGCCGTGAACGTTCTT
TTTCGCAACGGGTTTGCCGCCAGAACACAGGTGTCGTGACGCGGACCGGTGCCACCATGAGCCCCAAGAA
GAAGAGAAAGGTGGAGGCCAGCATCGAAAAAAAAAAGTCCTTCGCCAAGGGCATGGGCGTGAAGTCCACA
CTCGTGTCCGGCTCCAAAGTGTACATGACAACCTTCGCCGAAGGCAGCGACGCCAGGCTGGAAAAGATCG
TGGAGGGCGACAGCATCAGGAGCGTGAATGAGGGCGAGGCCTTCAGCGCTGAAATGGCCGATAAAAACGC
CGGCTATAAGATCGGCAACGCCAAATTCAGCCATCCTAAGGGCTACGCCGTGGTGGCTAACAACCCTCTG
TATACAGGACCCGTCCAGCAGGATATGCTCGGCCTGAAGGAAACTCTGGAAAAGAGGTACTTCGGCGAGA
GCGCTGATGGCAATGACAATATTTGTATCCAGGTGATCCATAACATCCTGGACATTGAAAAAATCCTCGC
CGAATACATTACCAACGCCGCCTACGCCGTCAACAATATCTCCGGCCTGGATAAGGACATTATTGGATTC
GGCAAGTTCTCCACAGTGTATACCTACGACGAATTCAAAGACCCCGAGCACCATAGGGCCGCTTTCAACA
ATAACGATAAGCTCATCAACGCCATCAAGGCCCAGTATGACGAGTTCGACAACTTCCTCGATAACCCCAG
ACTCGGCTATTTCGGCCAGGCCTTTTTCAGCAAGGAGGGCAGAAATTACATCATCAATTACGGCAACGAA
TGCTATGACATTCTGGCCCTCCTGAGCGGACTGAGGCACTGGGTGGTCCATAACAACGAAGAAGAGTCCA
GGATCTCCAGGACCTGGCTCTACAACCTCGATAAGAACCTCGACAACGAATACATCTCCACCCTCAACTA
CCTCTACGACAGGATCACCAATGAGCTGACCAACTCCTTCTCCAAGAACTCCGCCGCCAACGTGAACTAT
ATTGCCGAAACTCTGGGAATCAACCCTGCCGAATTCGCCGAACAATATTTCAGATTCAGCATTATGAAAG
AGCAGAAAAACCTCGGATTCAATATCACCAAGCTCAGGGAAGTGATGCTGGACAGGAAGGATATGTCCGA
GATCAGGAAAAATCATAAGGTGTTCGACTCCATCAGGACCAAGGTCTACACCATGATGGACTTTGTGATT
TATAGGTATTACATCGAAGAGGATGCCAAGGTGGCTGCCGCCAATAAGTCCCTCCCCGATAATGAGAAGT
CCCTGAGCGAGAAGGATATCTTTGTGATTAACCTGAGGGGCTCCTTCAACGACGACCAGAAGGATGCCCT
CTACTACGATGAAGCTAATAGAATTTGGAGAAAGCTCGAAAATATCATGCACAACATCAAGGAATTTAGG
GGAAACAAGACAAGAGAGTATAAGAAGAAGGACGCCCCTAGACTGCCCAGAATCCTGCCCGCTGGCCGTG
ATGTTTCCGCCTTCAGCAAACTCATGTATGCCCTGACCATGTTCCTGGATGGCAAGGAGATCAACGACCT
CCTGACCACCCTGATTAATAAATTCGATAACATCCAGAGCTTCCTGAAGGTGATGCCTCTCATCGGAGTC
AACGCTAAGTTCGTGGAGGAATACGCCTTTTTCAAAGACTCCGCCAAGATCGCCGATGAGCTGAGGCTGA
TCAAGTCCTTCGCTAGAATGGGAGAACCTATTGCCGATGCCAGGAGGGCCATGTATATCGACGCCATCCG
TATTTTAGGAACCAACCTGTCCTATGATGAGCTCAAGGCCCTCGCCGACACCTTTTCCCTGGACGAGAAC
GGAAACAAGCTCAAGAAAGGCAAGCACGGCATGAGAAATTTCATTATTAATAACGTGATCAGCAATAAAA
GGTTCCACTACCTGATCAGATACGGTGATCCTGCCCACCTCCATGAGATCGCCAAAAACGAGGCCGTGGT
GAAGTTCGTGCTCGGCAGGATCGCTGACATCCAGAAAAAACAGGGCCAGAACGGCAAGAACCAGATCGAC
AGGTACTACGAAACTTGTATCGGAAAGGATAAGGGCAAGAGCGTGAGCGAAAAGGTGGACGCTCTCACAA
AGATCATCACCGGAATGAACTACGACCAATTCGACAAGAAAAGGAGCGTCATTGAGGACACCGGCAGGGA
AAACGCCGAGAGGGAGAAGTTTAAAAAGATCATCAGCCTGTACCTCACCGTGATCTACCACATCCTCAAG
AATATTGTCAATATCAACGCCAGGTACGTCATCGGATTCCATTGCGTCGAGCGTGATGCTCAACTGTACA
AGGAGAAAGGCTACGACATCAATCTCAAGAAACTGGAAGAGAAGGGATTCAGCTCCGTCACCAAGCTCTG
CGCTGGCATTGATGAAACTGCCCCCGATAAGAGAAAGGACGTGGAAAAGGAGATGGCTGAAAGAGCCAAG
GAGAGCATTGACAGCCTCGAGAGCGCCAACCCCAAGCTGTATGCCAATTACATCAAATACAGCGACGAGA
AGAAAGCCGAGGAGTTCACCAGGCAGATTAACAGGGAGAAGGCCAAAACCGCCCTGAACGCCTACCTGAG
GAACACCAAGTGGAATGTGATCATCAGGGAGGACCTCCTGAGAATTGACAACAAGACATGTACCCTGTTC
AGAAACAAGGCCGTCCACCTGGAAGTGGCCAGGTATGTCCACGCCTATATCAACGACATTGCCGAGGTCA
ATTCCTACTTCCAACTGTACCATTACATCATGCAGAGAATTATCATGAATGAGAGGTACGAGAAAAGCAG
CGGAAAGGTGTCCGAGTACTTCGACGCTGTGAATGACGAGAAGAAGTACAACGATAGGCTCCTGAAACTG
CTGTGTGTGCCTTTCGGCTACTGTATCCCCAGGTTTAAGAACCTGAGCATCGAGGCCCTGTTCGATAGGA
ACGAGGCCGCCAAGTTCGACAAGGAGAAAAAGAAGGTGTCCGGCAATTCCGGATCCGGACCTAAGAAAAA
GAGGAAGGTGGCCGCTGCGTACCCATACGATGTTCCAGATTACGCTGCCAGCGGCAGTGGAGAGGGCAGA
GGAAGTCTGCTAACATGCGGTGACGTCGAGGAGAATCCTGGCCCAGTGAGCAAGGGCGAGGAGGATAACA
TGGCCATCATCAAGGAGTTCATGCGCTTCAAGGTGCACATGGAGGGCTCCGTGAACGGCCACGAGTTCGA
GATCGAGGGCGAGGGCGAGGGCCGCCCCTACGAGGGCACCCAGACCGCCAAGCTGAAGGTGACCAAGGGT
GGCCCCCTGCCCTTCGCCTGGGACATCCTGTCCCCTCAGTTCATGTACGGCTCCAAGGCCTACGTGAAGC
ACCCCGCCGACATCCCCGACTACTTGAAGCTGTCCTTCCCCGAGGGCTTCAAGTGGGAGCGCGTGATGAA
CTTCGAGGACGGCGGCGTGGTGACCGTGACCCAGGACTCCTCCCTGCAGGACGGCGAGTTCATCTACAAG
GTGAAGCTGCGCGGCACCAACTTCCCCTCCGACGGCCCCGTAATGCAGAAGAAGACCATGGGCTGGGAGG
CCTCCTCCGAGCGGATGTACCCCGAGGACGGCGCCCTGAAGGGCGAGATCAAGCAGAGGCTGAAGCTGAA
GGACGGCGGCCACTACGACGCTGAGGTCAAGACCACCTACAAGGCCAAGAAGCCCGTGCAGCTGCCCGGC
GCCTACAACGTCAACATCAAGTTGGACATCACCTCCCACAACGAGGACTACACCATCGTGGAACAGTACG
AACGCGCCGAGGGCCGCCACTCCACCGGCGGCATGGACGAGCTGTACAAGTAAAAGCTTAATAAAAGATC
TTTATTTTCATTAGATCTGTGTGTTGGTTTTTTGTGTGCGGCCGCAGGAACCCCTAGTGATGGAGTTGGC
CACTCCCTCTCTGCGCGCTCGCTCGCTCACTGAGGCCGGGCGACCAAAGGTCGCCCGACGCCCGGGCTTT
GCCCGGGCGGCCTCAGTGAGCGAGCGAGCGCGCAGCTGCCTGCAGGGGCGCCTGATGCGGTATTTTCTCC
TTACGCATCTGTGCGGTATTTCACACCGCATA
[95 nt withheld, positions 4793-4887]
T
[46 nt withheld, positions 4889-4934]
C
[141 nt withheld, positions 4936-5076]
CCTTTGACGTTGGAGTCCACGTTCTTT
[37 nt withheld, positions 5104-5140]
ACTCTATCTCGGGCTATTCTTTTGATTTATAAGGGATTTTGCCGATTTCGGTCTATTGGTTAAAAAATGA
GCTGATTTAACAAAAATTTAACGCGAATTTTAACAAAATATTAACGTTTACAATTTTATGGTGCACTCTC
AGTACAATCTGCTCTGATGCCGCATAGTTAAGCCAGCCCCGACACCCGCCAACACCCGCTGACGCGCCCT
GACGGGCTTGTCTGCTCCCGGCATCCGCTTACAGACAAGCTGTGACCGTCTCCGGGAGCTGCATGTGTCA
GAGGTTTTCACCGTCATCACCGAAACGCGCGAGACGAAAGGGCCTCGTGATACGCCTATTTTTATAGGTT
AATGTCATGATAATAATGGTTTCTTAGACGTCAGGTGGCACTTTTCGGGGAAATGTGCGCGGAACCCCTA
TTTGTTTATTTTTCTAAATACATTCAAATATGTATCCGCTCATGAGACAATAACCCTGATAAATGCTTCA
ATAATATTGAAAAAGGAAGAGTATGAGTATTCAACATTTCCGTGTCGCCCTTATTCCCTTTTTTGCGGCA
TTTTGCCTTCCTGTTTTTGCTCACCCAGAAACGCTGGTGAAAGTAAAAGATGCTGAAGATCAGTTGGGTG
CACGAGTGGGTTACATCGAACTGGATCTCAACAGCGGTAAGATCCTTGAGAGTTTTCGCCCCGAAGAACG
TTTTCCAATGATGAGCACTTTTAAAGTTCTGCTATGTGGCGCGGTATTATCCCGTATTGACGCCGGGCAA
GAGCAACTCGGTCGCCGCATACACTATTCTCAGAATGACTTGGTTGAGTACTCACCAGTCACAGAAAAGC
ATCTTACGGATGGCATGACAGTAAGAGAATTATGCAGTGCTGCCATAACCATGAGTGATAACACTGCGGC
CAACTTACTTCTGACAACGATCGGAGGACCGAAGGAGCTAACCGCTTTTTTGCACAACATGGGGGATCAT
GTAACTCGCCTTGATCGTTGGGAACCGGAGCTGAATGAAGCCATACCAAACGACGAGCGTGACACCACGA
TGCCTGTAGCAATGGCAACAACGTTGCGCAAACTATTAACTGGCGAACTACTTACTCTAGCTTCCCGGCA
ACAATTAATAGACTGGATGGAGGCGGATAAAGTTGCAGGACCACTTCTGCGCTCGGCCCTTCCGGCTGGC
TGGTTTATTGCTGATAAATCTGGAGCCGGTGAGCGTGGAAGCCGCGGTATCATTGCAGCACTGGGGCCAG
ATGGTAAGCCCTCCCGTATCGTAGTTATCTACACGACGGGGAGTCAGGCAACTATGGATGAACGAAATAG
ACAGATCGCTGAGATAGGTGCCTCACTGATTAAGCATTGGTAACTGTCAGACCAAGTTTACTCATATATA
CTTTAGATTGATTTAAAACTTCATTTTTAATTTAAAAGGATCTAGGTGAAGATCCTTTTTGATAATCTCA
TGACCAAAATCCCTTAACGTGAGTTTTCGTTCCACTGAGCGTCAGACCCCGTAGAAAAGATCAAAGGATC
TTCTTGAGATCCTTTTTTTCTGCGCGTAATCTGCTGCTTGCAAACAAAAAAACCACCGCTACCAGCGGTG
GTTTGTTTGCCGGATCAAGAGCTACCAACTCTTTTTCCGAAGGTAACTGGCTTCAGCAGAGCGCAGATAC
CAAATACTGTTCTTCTAGTGTAGCCGTAGTTAGGCCACCACTTCAAGAACTCTGTAGCACCGCCTACATA
CCTCGCTCTGCTAATCCTGTTACCAGTGGCTGCTGCCAGTGGCGATAAGTCGTGTCTTACCGGGTTGGAC
TCAAGACGATAGTTACCGGATAAGGCGCAGCGGTCGGGCTGAACGGGGGGTTCGTGCACACAGCCCAGCT
TGGAGCGAACGACCTACACCGAACTGAGATACCTACAGCGTGAGCTATGAGAAAGCGCCACGCTTCCCGA
AGGGAGAAAGGCGGACAGGTATCCGGTAAGCGGCAGGGTCGGAACAGGAGAGCGCACGAGGGAGCTTCCA
GGGGGAAACGCCTGGTATCTTTATAGTCCTGTCGGGTTTCGCCACCTCTGACTTGAGCGTCGATTTTTGT
GATGCTCGTCAGGGGGGCGGAGCCTATGGAAAAACGCCAGCAACGCGGCCTTTTTACGGTTCCTGGCCTT
TTG
